>Addgene plasmid #109570 | pME-Cav3 | depositor full sequence | sequence record 206507 | Full Sequence
CTTTCCTGCGTTATCCCCTGATTCTGTGGATAACCGTATTACCGCCTTTGAGTGAGCTGATACCGCTCGC
CGCAGCCGAACGACCGAGCGCAGCGAGTCAGTGAGCGAGGAAGCGGAAGAGCGCCCAATACGCAAACCGC
CTCTCCCCGCGCGTTGGCCGATTCATTAATGCAGCTGGCACGACAGGTTTCCCGACTGGAAAGCGGGCAG
TGAGCGCAACGCAATTAATACGCGTACCGCTAGCCAGGAAGAGTTTGTAGAAACGCAAAAAGGCCATCCG
TCAGGATGGCCTTCTGCTTAGTTTGATGCCTGGCAGTTTATGGCGGGCGTCCTGCCCGCCACCCTCCGGG
CCGTTGCTTCACAACGTTCAAATCCGCTCCCGGCGGATTTGTCCTACTCAGGAGAGCGTTCACCGACAAA
CAACAGATAAAACGAAAGGCCCAGTCTTCCGACTGAGCCTTTCGTTTTATTTGATGCCTGGCAGTTCCCT
ACTCTCGCGTTAACGCTAGCATGGATGTTTTCCCAGTCACGACGTTGTAAAACGACGGCCAGTCTTAAGC
TCGGGCCCCAAATAATGATTTTATTTTGACTGATAGTGACCTGTTCGTTGCAACACATTGATGAGCAATG
CTTTTTTATAATGCCAACTTTGTACAAAAAAGCAGGCTGCCACCATGGCGGACCAGTACAACACTAACGA
GGAGAAGATCCTGAGGGACAGTCACACCAAAGAGATCGACTTGATCAACAGGGACCCCAAGCAAATCAAC
GAAGATGTCGTGAAGGTGGATTTCGAGGATGTGATCGCCGAGCCTGATGGCACCCACAGTATGGACGGCG
TGTGGAAGGCCAGTTACACCACCTTCACCGTCTCCAAGTACTGGTGCTACCGTGTGCTATCAGCTGTCTT
TGGCATCCCGGTGGCACTGCTGTGGGGCTTCTGCTTCGCCTGCATCTCCTTCTGTCACATATGGGCCGTG
ATGCCTTGCATTAAAAGCTATCTGATCGAGACGCAATGCCTGAGCCGCATCTACTCTCTCTGCATCCACA
CCTTCTGTGACCCCTTGTTTGAAGCCCTAGGGAAGATCTTTAGCAGTGTTCGGGTGGCCTTACGCAAAGA
GGTTCACCCAGCTTTCTTGTACAAAGTTGGCATTATAAGAAAGCATTGCTTATCAATTTGTTGCAACGAA
CAGGTCACTATCAGTCAAAATAAAATCATTATTTGCCATCCAGCTGATATCCCCTATAGTGAGTCGTATT
ACATGGTCATAGCTGTTTCCTGGCAGCTCTGGCCCGTGTCTCAAAATCTCTGATGTTACATTGCACAAGA
TAAAATAATATCATCATGAACAATAAAACTGTCTGCTTACATAAACAGTAATACAAGGGGTGTTATGAGC
CATATTCAACGGGAAACGTCGAGGCCGCGATTAAATTCCAACATGGATGCTGATTTATATGGGTATAAAT
GGGCTCGCGATAATGTCGGGCAATCAGGTGCGACAATCTATCGCTTGTATGGGAAGCCCGATGCGCCAGA
GTTGTTTCTGAAACATGGCAAAGGTAGCGTTGCCAATGATGTTACAGATGAGATGGTCAGACTAAACTGG
CTGACGGAATTTATGCCTCTTCCGACCATCAAGCATTTTATCCGTACTCCTGATGATGCATGGTTACTCA
CCACTGCGATCCCCGGAAAAACAGCATTCCAGGTATTAGAAGAATATCCTGATTCAGGTGAAAATATTGT
TGATGCGCTGGCAGTGTTCCTGCGCCGGTTGCATTCGATTCCTGTTTGTAATTGTCCTTTTAACAGCGAT
CGCGTATTTCGTCTCGCTCAGGCGCAATCACGAATGAATAACGGTTTGGTTGATGCGAGTGATTTTGATG
ACGAGCGTAATGGCTGGCCTGTTGAACAAGTCTGGAAAGAAATGCATAAACTTTTGCCATTCTCACCGGA
TTCAGTCGTCACTCATGGTGATTTCTCACTTGATAACCTTATTTTTGACGAGGGGAAATTAATAGGTTGT
ATTGATGTTGGACGAGTCGGAATCGCAGACCGATACCAGGATCTTGCCATCCTATGGAACTGCCTCGGTG
AGTTTTCTCCTTCATTACAGAAACGGCTTTTTCAAAAATATGGTATTGATAATCCTGATATGAATAAATT
GCAGTTTCATTTGATGCTCGATGAGTTTTTCTAATCAGAATTGGTTAATTGGTTGTAACACTGGCAGAGC
ATTACGCTGACTTGACGGGACGGCGCAAGCTCATGACCAAAATCCCTTAACGTGAGTTACGCGTCGTTCC
ACTGAGCGTCAGACCCCGTAGAAAAGATCAAAGGATCTTCTTGAGATCCTTTTTTTCTGCGCGTAATCTG
CTGCTTGCAAACAAAAAAACCACCGCTACCAGCGGTGGTTTGTTTGCCGGATCAAGAGCTACCAACTCTT
TTTCCGAAGGTAACTGGCTTCAGCAGAGCGCAGATACCAAATACTGTTCTTCTAGTGTAGCCGTAGTTAG
GCCACCACTTCAAGAACTCTGTAGCACCGCCTACATACCTCGCTCTGCTAATCCTGTTACCAGTGGCTGC
TGCCAGTGGCGATAAGTCGTGTCTTACCGGGTTGGACTCAAGACGATAGTTACCGGATAAGGCGCAGCGG
TCGGGCTGAACGGGGGGTTCGTGCACACAGCCCAGCTTGGAGCGAACGACCTACACCGAACTGAGATACC
TACAGCGTGAGCTATGAGAAAGCGCCACGCTTCCCGAAGGGAGAAAGGCGGACAGGTATCCGGTAAGCGG
CAGGGTCGGAACAGGAGAGCGCACGAGGGAGCTTCCAGGGGGAAACGCCTGGTATCTTTATAGTCCTGTC
GGGTTTCGCCACCTCTGACTTGAGCGTCGATTTTTGTGATGCTCGTCAGGGGGGCGGAGCCTATGGAAAA
ACGCCAGCAACGCGGCCTTTTTACGGTTCCTGGCCTTTTGCTGGCCTTTTGCTCACATGTT
Features (pLannotate 1.2.2; 10 found; start..end, strand, type, name):
    121..213     +  CDS            lacI (fragment): lac repressor; lacI; The lac repressor binds to the lac operator to inhibit transcription in E. coli. This inhibition can be relieved by adding lactose or isopropyl-β-D-thiogalactopyranoside (IPTG).
    268..295     -  terminator     rrnB T2 terminator: transcription terminator T2 from the E. coli rrnB gene
    427..470     +  terminator     rrnB T1 terminator: Escherichia coli rrnB; transcription terminator T1 from the E. coli rrnB gene
    517..553     -  CDS            lacZα (fragment): LacZα fragment of β-galactosidase; lacZ fragment
    569..668     +  protein_bind   attL1: mutant version of attL; recombination site for the Gateway® LR reaction LR Clonase™
    675..1124    +  CDS            CAV3: CAV3_HUMAN - Experimental evidence at protein level: Swiss-Prot protein existence level 1. May act as a scaffolding protein within caveolar membranes. Interacts directly with G-protein alpha subunits and can functionally regulate their activity. May also regulate voltage-gated potassium channels. Plays a role in the sarcolemma repair mechanism of both skeletal muscle and cardiomyocytes that permits rapid resealing of membranes disrupted by mechanical stress (By similarity). Mediates the recruitment of CAVIN2 and CAVIN3 proteins to the caveolae (PubMed:19262564). From Homo sapiens (Human).
   1126..1225    -  protein_bind   attL2: mutant version of attL; recombination site for the Gateway® LR reaction LR Clonase™
   1243..1261    -  promoter       T7 promoter: promoter for bacteriophage T7 RNA polymerase
   1395..2204    +  CDS            KanR: aminoglycoside phosphotransferase; aph(3')-Ia; confers resistance to kanamycin in bacteria or G418 (Geneticin®) in eukaryotes
   2351..2939    +  rep_origin     ori: high-copy-number ColE1/pMB1/pBR322/pUC origin of replication
