>Addgene plasmid #109570 | pME-Cav3 | addgene full sequence | sequence record 223876 | Addgene NGS Result
CAAATAATGATTTTATTTTGACTGATAGTGACCTGTTCGTTGCAACAAATTGATGAGCAATGCTTTTTTA
TAATGCCAACTTTGTACAAAAAAGCAGGCTGCCACCATGGCGGACCAGTACAACACTAACGAGGAGAAGA
TCCTGAGGGACAGTCACACCAAAGAGATCGACTTGATCAACAGGGACCCCAAGCAAATCAACGAAGATGT
CGTGAAGGTGGATTTCGAGGATGTGATCGCCGAGCCTGATGGCACCCACAGTATGGACGGCGTGTGGAAG
GCCAGTTACACCACCTTCACCGTCTCCAAGTACTGGTGCTACCGTGTGCTATCAGCTGTCTTTGGCATCC
CGGTGGCACTGCTGTGGGGCTTCTGCTTCGCCTGCATCTCCTTCTGTCACATATGGGCCGTGATGCCTTG
CATTAAAAGCTATCTGATCGAGACGCAATGCCTGAGCCGCATCTACTCTCTCTGCATCCACACCTTCTGT
GACCCCTTGTTTGAAGCCCTAGGGAAGATCTTTAGCAGTGTTCGGGTGGCCTTACGCAAAGAGGTTCACC
CAGCTTTCTTGTACAAAGTTGGCATTATAAGAAAGCATTGCTTATCAATTTGTTGCAACGAACAGGTCAC
TATCAGTCAAAATAAAATCATTATTTGCCATCCAGCTGATATCCCCTATAGTGAGTCGTATTACATGGTC
ATAGCTGTTTCCTGGCAGCTCTGGCCCGTGTCTCAAAATCTCTGATGTTACATTGCACAAGATAAAAATA
TATCATCATGAACAATAAAACTGTCTGCTTACATAAACAGTAATACAAGGGGTGTTATGAGCCATATTCA
ACGGGAAACGTCGAGGCCGCGATTAAATTCCAACATGGATGCTGATTTATATGGGTATAAATGGGCTCGC
GATAATGTCGGGCAATCAGGTGCGACAATCTATCGCTTGTATGGGAAGCCCGATGCGCCAGAGTTGTTTC
TGAAACATGGCAAAGGTAGCGTTGCCAATGATGTTACAGATGAGATGGTCAGACTAAACTGGCTGACGGA
ATTTATGCCTCTTCCGACCATCAAGCATTTTATCCGTACTCCTGATGATGCATGGTTACTCACCACTGCG
ATCCCCGGAAAAACAGCATTCCAGGTATTAGAAGAATATCCTGATTCAGGTGAAAATATTGTTGATGCGC
TGGCAGTGTTCCTGCGCCGGTTGCATTCGATTCCTGTTTGTAATTGTCCTTTTAACAGCGATCGCGTATT
TCGTCTCGCTCAGGCGCAATCACGAATGAATAACGGTTTGGTTGATGCGAGTGATTTTGATGACGAGCGT
AATGGCTGGCCTGTTGAACAAGTCTGGAAAGAAATGCATAAACTTTTGCCATTCTCACCGGATTCAGTCG
TCACTCATGGTGATTTCTCACTTGATAACCTTATTTTTGACGAGGGGAAATTAATAGGTTGTATTGATGT
TGGACGAGTCGGAATCGCAGACCGATACCAGGATCTTGCCATCCTATGGAACTGCCTCGGTGAGTTTTCT
CCTTCATTACAGAAACGGCTTTTTCAAAAATATGGTATTGATAATCCTGATATGAATAAATTGCAGTTTC
ATTTGATGCTCGATGAGTTTTTCTAATCAGAATTGGTTAATTGGTTGTAACACTGGCAGAGCATTACGCT
GACTTGACGGGACGGCGCAAGCTCATGACCAAAATCCCTTAACGTGAGTTACGCGTCGTTCCACTGAGCG
TCAGACCCCGTAGAAAAGATCAAAGGATCTTCTTGAGATCCTTTTTTTCTGCGCGTAATCTGCTGCTTGC
AAACAAAAAAACCACCGCTACCAGCGGTGGTTTGTTTGCCGGATCAAGAGCTACCAACTCTTTTTCCGAA
GGTAACTGGCTTCAGCAGAGCGCAGATACCAAATACTGTTCTTCTAGTGTAGCCGTAGTTAGGCCACCAC
TTCAAGAACTCTGTAGCACCGCCTACATACCTCGCTCTGCTAATCCTGTTACCAGTGGCTGCTGCCAGTG
GCGATAAGTCGTGTCTTACCGGGTTGGACTCAAGACGATAGTTACCGGATAAGGCGCAGCGGTCGGGCTG
AACGGGGGGTTCGTGCACACAGCCCAGCTTGGAGCGAACGACCTACACCGAACTGAGATACCTACAGCGT
GAGCTATGAGAAAGCGCCACGCTTCCCGAAGGGAGAAAGGCGGACAGGTATCCGGTAAGCGGCAGGGTCG
GAACAGGAGAGCGCACGAGGGAGCTTCCAGGGGGAAACGCCTGGTATCTTTATAGTCCTGTCGGGTTTCG
CCACCTCTGACTTGAGCGTCGATTTTTGTGATGCTCGTCAGGGGGGCGGAGCCTATGGAAAAACGCCAGC
AACGCGGCCTTTTTACGGTTCCTGGCCTTTTGCTGGCCTTTTGCTCACATGTTCTTTCCTGCGTTATCCC
CTGATTCTGTGGATAACCGTATTACCGCCTTTGAGTGAGCTGATACCGCTCGCCGCAGCCGAACGACCGA
GCGCAGCGAGTCAGTGAGCGAGGAAGCGGAAGAGCGCCCAATACGCAAACCGCCTCTCCCCGCGCGTTGG
CCGATTCATTAATGCAGCTGGCACGACAGGTTTCCCGACTGGAAAGCGGGCAGTGAGCGCAACGCAATTA
ATACGCGTACCGCTAGCCAGGAAGAGTTTGTAGAAACGCAAAAAGGCCATCCGTCAGGATGGCCTTCTGC
TTAGTTTGATGCCTGGCAGTTTATGGCGGGCGTCCTGCCCGCCACCCTCCGGGCCGTTGCTTCACAACGT
TCAAATCCGCTCCCGGCGGATTTGTCCTACTCAGGAGAGCGTTCACCGACAAACAACAGATAAAACGAAA
GGCCCAGTCTTCCGACTGAGCCTTTCGTTTTATTTGATGCCTGGCAGTTCCCTACTCTCGCGTTAACGCT
AGCATGGATGTTTTCCCAGTCACGACGTTGTAAAACGACGGCCAGTCTTAAGCTCGGGCCC
Features (pLannotate 1.2.2; 10 found; start..end, strand, type, name):
      1..100     +  protein_bind   attL1: mutant version of attL; recombination site for the Gateway® LR reaction LR Clonase™
    107..556     +  CDS            CAV3: CAV3_HUMAN - Experimental evidence at protein level: Swiss-Prot protein existence level 1. May act as a scaffolding protein within caveolar membranes. Interacts directly with G-protein alpha subunits and can functionally regulate their activity. May also regulate voltage-gated potassium channels. Plays a role in the sarcolemma repair mechanism of both skeletal muscle and cardiomyocytes that permits rapid resealing of membranes disrupted by mechanical stress (By similarity). Mediates the recruitment of CAVIN2 and CAVIN3 proteins to the caveolae (PubMed:19262564). From Homo sapiens (Human).
    558..657     -  protein_bind   attL2: mutant version of attL; recombination site for the Gateway® LR reaction LR Clonase™
    675..693     -  promoter       T7 promoter: promoter for bacteriophage T7 RNA polymerase
    827..1636    +  CDS            KanR: aminoglycoside phosphotransferase; aph(3')-Ia; confers resistance to kanamycin in bacteria or G418 (Geneticin®) in eukaryotes
   1783..2371    +  rep_origin     ori: high-copy-number ColE1/pMB1/pBR322/pUC origin of replication
   2554..2646    +  CDS            lacI (fragment): lac repressor; lacI; The lac repressor binds to the lac operator to inhibit transcription in E. coli. This inhibition can be relieved by adding lactose or isopropyl-β-D-thiogalactopyranoside (IPTG).
   2701..2728    -  terminator     rrnB T2 terminator: transcription terminator T2 from the E. coli rrnB gene
   2860..2903    +  terminator     rrnB T1 terminator: Escherichia coli rrnB; transcription terminator T1 from the E. coli rrnB gene
   2950..2986    -  CDS            lacZα (fragment): LacZα fragment of β-galactosidase; lacZ fragment
