[The description below was written by a language model from this plasmid's Addgene catalogue record and pLannotate feature annotations shown in this document.]
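Description:
pME-Cav3 is a small (about 3 kb) Gateway middle-entry clone carrying the zebrafish caveolin-3 (cav3) coding sequence, made for multisite Gateway assembly of zebrafish expression constructs. It is maintained in E. coli at high copy from a ColE1/pUC-type origin and selected with kanamycin through an aph(3')-Ia resistance gene. The catalogue lists a destination vector (pDEST-actc1b-mKate2-ccdb) as the backbone. However, both sequence records, which describe the same circular molecule from different start points, show the layout of a typical pDONR-derived entry clone. There is no muscle promoter, mKate2 or ccdB cassette in the sequence. The short lacI and lacZα fragments are backbone remnants with no functional role.

The roughly 450 bp cav3 open reading frame lies between attL1 and attL2 sites. The annotation software labelled it by homology to human CAV3, whereas the record gives the species as Danio rerio. rrnB T1 and T2 terminators lie upstream of attL1 and insulate the insert from read-through transcription. A T7 promoter lies just beyond attL2 and points back toward the insert.

The plasmid has no eukaryotic promoter or polyadenylation signal, so it is not an expression vector by itself. In an LR recombination it is combined with a 5' promoter entry clone, a 3' entry clone and a destination vector. The stated purpose, 5' tagging with caveolin-3, suggests that Cav3 is meant to form the N-terminal part of a fusion with whatever the 3' element encodes, although the record does not say whether the stop codon was removed. Caveolin-3 is the muscle-specific structural component of caveolae. The associated study concerned T-tubule formation in vivo, which fits use of this clone to build labelled Cav3 constructs for imaging in zebrafish muscle.
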