Addgene plasmid #109570: pME-Cav3
Purpose: Multisite gateway vector for 5' tagging with Caveaolin3
Depositing lab: Rob Parton. Depositing organization: University of Queensland, Institute for Molecular Bioscience. Publication: In vivo cell biological screening identifies an endocytic capture mechanism for T-tubule formation. Hall TE, Martel N, Ariotti N, Xiong Z, Lo HP, Ferguson C, Rae J, Lim YW, Parton RG. Nat Commun. 2020 Jul 24;11(1):3711. doi: 10.1038/s41467-020-17486-w. PubMed 32709891.
Backbone
  Vector backbone: pDEST-actc1b-mKate2-ccdb
  Vector type: Zebrafish plasmids
Growth in bacteria
  Bacterial resistance: Kanamycin, 50 μg/mL
  Growth temperature: 37°C
  Growth strain: DH5alpha
  Copy number: High Copy
Gene/Insert
  Gene/Insert name: caveolin3
  Species: D. rerio (zebrafish)
  Entrez Gene: cav3 (a.k.a. im:6902906, zgc:109710)
  Cloning method: Gateway Cloning
Terms and licenses: Academic/Nonprofit Terms; Industry Terms: Not Available to Industry
How to cite: pME-Cav3 was a gift from Rob Parton (Addgene plasmid # 109570 ; http://n2t.net/addgene:109570 ; RRID:Addgene_109570)
